>Addgene plasmid #239748 | pKG3779_pGEEC586_pShip-CMV(promoter)-EFS(UTR)-mRuby2-bGH | addgene full sequence | sequence record 475957 | Addgene NGS Result
GGCCTTTTTGCGTTTCTACAAACTCTTCCTGTTAGTTAGTTACTTAAGCTCGGGCCCACCTGCAGTCTAC
TTACTCGTTACATAACTTACGGTAAATGGCCCGCCTGGCTGACCGCCCAACGACCCCCGCCCATTGACGT
CAATAATGACGTATGTTCCCATAGTAACGCCAATAGGGACTTTCCATTGACGTCAATGGGTGGAGTATTT
ACGGTAAACTGCCCACTTGGCAGTACATCAAGTGTATCATATGCCAAGTACGCCCCCTATTGACGTCAAT
GACGGTAAATGGCCCGCCTGGCATTATGCCCAGTACATGACCTTATGGGACTTTCCTACTTGGCAGTACA
TCTACGTATTAGTCATCGCTATTACCATGGTGATGCGGTTTTGGCAGTACATCAATGGGCGTGGATAGCG
GTTTGACTCACGGGGATTTCCAAGTCTCCACCCCATTGACGTCAATGGGAGTTTGTTTTGGCACCAAAAT
CAACGGGACTTTCCAAAATGTCGTAACAACTCCGCCCCATTGACGCAAATGGGCGGTAGGCGTGTACGGT
GGGAGGTCTATATAAGCAGAGCTGAGCTCGTTTAGTGAACCGTCCAACGGGTTTGCCGCCAGAACACAGT
AATGGCCACCATGGTGTCTAAGGGCGAAGAGCTGATCAAGGAAAATATGCGTATGAAGGTGGTCATGGAA
GGTTCGGTCAACGGCCACCAATTCAAATGCACAGGTGAAGGAGAAGGCAATCCGTACATGGGAACTCAAA
CCATGAGGATCAAAGTCATCGAGGGAGGACCCCTGCCATTTGCCTTTGACATTCTTGCCACGTCGTTCAT
GTATGGCAGCCGTACTTTTATCAAGTACCCGAAAGGCATTCCTGATTTCTTTAAACAGTCCTTTCCTGAG
GGTTTTACTTGGGAAAGAGTTACGAGATACGAAGATGGTGGAGTCGTCACCGTCATGCAGGACACCAGCC
TTGAGGATGGCTGTCTCGTTTACCACGTCCAAGTCAGAGGGGTAAACTTTCCCTCCAATGGTCCCGTGAT
GCAGAAGAAGACCAAGGGTTGGGAGCCTAATACAGAGATGATGTATCCAGCAGATGGTGGTCTGAGGGGA
TACACTCATATGGCACTGAAAGTTGATGGTGGTGGCCATCTGTCTTGCTCTTTCGTAACAACTTACAGGT
CAAAAAAGACCGTCGGGAACATCAAGATGCCCGGTATCCATGCCGTTGATCACCGCCTGGAAAGGTTAGA
GGAAAGTGACAATGAAATGTTCGTAGTACAACGCGAACACGCAGTTGCCAAGTTCGCCGGGCTTGGTGGT
GGGATGGACGAGCTGTACAAGTAACAACGTTGCACCTGTGCCTTCTAGTTGCCAGCCATCTGTTGTTTGC
CCCTCCCCCGTGCCTTCCTTGACCCTGGAAGGTGCCACTCCCACTGTCCTTTCCTAATAAAATGAGGAAA
TTGCATCGCATTGTCTGAGTAGGTGTCATTCTATTCTGGGGGGTGGGGTGGGGCAGGACAGCAAGGGGGA
GGATTGGGAAGACAATAGCAGGCATGCTGGGGATGCGGTGGGCTCTATGGCGCTCGCTGACTGCAGGTGC
CCGTGTCTCAAAATCTCTGATGTTACATTGCACAAGATAAAAATATATCATCATGAACAATAAAACTGTC
TGCTTACATAAACAGTAATACAAGGGGTGTTATGAGCCATATTCAACGGGAAACGTCGAGGCCGCGATTA
AATTCCAACATGGATGCTGATTTATATGGGTATAAATGGGCTCGCGATAATGTCGGGCAATCAGGTGCGA
CAATCTATCGCTTGTATGGGAAGCCCGATGCGCCAGAGTTGTTTCTGAAACATGGCAAAGGTAGCGTTGC
CAATGATGTTACAGATGAGATGGTCAGACTAAACTGGCTGACGGAATTTATGCCTCTTCCGACCATCAAG
CATTTTATCCGTACTCCTGGTGATGCATGGTTACTCACCACTGCGATCCCCGGAAAAACAGCATTCCAGG
TATTAGAAGAATATCCTGATTCAGGTGAAAATATTGTTGATGCGCTGGCAGTGTTCCTGCGCCGGTTGCA
TTCGATTCCTGTTTGTAATTGTCCTTTTAACAGCGATCGCGTATTTCGTCTAGCTCAGGCGCAATCACGA
ATGAATAACGGTTTGGTTGATGCGAGTGATTTTGATGACGAGCGTAATGGCTGGCCTGTTGAACAAGTCT
GGAAAGAAATGCATAAACTTTTGCCATTCTCACCGGATTCAGTCGTCACTCATGGTGATTTCTCACTTGA
TAACCTTATTTTTGACGAGGGGAAATTAATAGGTTGTATTGATGTTGGACGAGTCGGAATCGCAGACCGA
TACCAGGATCTTGCCATCCTATGGAACTGCCTCGGTGAGTTTTCTCCTTCATTACAGAAACGGCTTTTTC
AAAAATATGGTATTGATAATCCTGATATGAATAAATTGCAGTTTCATTTGATGCTCGATGAGTTTTTCTA
ATCAGAATTGGTTAATTGGTTGTAACATTATTCAGATTGGGCCCCGTTCCACTGAGCGTCAGACCCCGTA
GAAAAGATCAAAGGATCTTCTTGAGATCCTTTTTTTCTGCGCGTAATCTGCTGCTTGCAAACAAAAAAAC
CACCGCTACCAGCGGTGGTTTGTTTGCCGGATCAAGAGCTACCAACTCTTTTTCCGAAGGTAACTGGCTT
CAGCAGAGCGCAGATACCAAATACTGTTCTTCTAGTGTAGCCGTAGTTAGGCCACCACTTCAAGAACTCT
GTAGCACCGCCTACATACCTCGCTCTGCTAATCCTGTTACCAGTGGCTGCTGCCAGTGGCGATAAGTCGT
GTCTTACCGGGTTGGACTCAAGACGATAGTTACCGGATAAGGCGCAGCGGTCGGGCTGAACGGGGGGTTC
GTGCACACAGCCCAGCTTGGAGCGAACGACCTACACCGAACTGAGATACCTACAGCGTGAGCTATGAGAA
AGCGCCACGCTTCCCGAAGGGAGAAAGGCGGACAGGTATCCGGTAAGCGGCAGGGTCGGAACAGGAGAGC
GCACGAGGGAGCTTCCAGGGGGAAACGCCTGGTATCTTTATAGTCCTGTCGGGTTTCGCCACCTCTGACT
TGAGCGTCGATTTTTGTGATGCTCGTCAGGGGGGCGGAGCCTATGGAAAAACGCCAGCAACGCGGCCTTT
TTACGGTTCCTGGCCTTTTGCTGGCCTTTTGCTCACATGTTCTTTCCTGCGTTATCCCCTGATTCTGTGG
ATAACCGTATTACCGCTAGCATGGATCTCGGGGACGTCTAACTACTAAGCGAGAGTAGGGAACTGCCAGG
CATCAAATAAAACGAAAGGCTCAGTCGGAAGACTGGGCCTTTCGTTTTATCTGTTGTTTGTCGGTGAACG
CTCTCCTGAGTAGGACAAATCCGCCGGGAGCGGATTTGAACGTTGTGAAGCAACGGCCCGGAGGGTGGCG
GGCAGGACGCCCGCCATAAACTGCCAGGCATCAAACTAAGCAGAAGGCCATCCTGACGGAT
Features (pLannotate 1.2.2; 10 found; start..end, strand, type, name):
     76..379     +  enhancer       CMV enhancer: human cytomegalovirus immediate early enhancer
    380..583     +  promoter       CMV promoter: human cytomegalovirus (CMV) immediate early promoter
    584..604     +  promoter       TRE3GV promoter (fragment): 3rd-generation Tet-responsive promoter that can be activated by binding of Tet-On® 3G, optimized for retroviral and lentiviral vectors
    605..629     +  promoter       EF-1α core promoter (fragment): core promoter for human elongation factor EF-1α
    641..1351    +  CDS            mRuby2: mRuby2 is a basic (constitutively fluorescent) red fluorescent protein published in 2012, derived from Entacmaea quadricolor. It has moderate acid sensitivity.
   1366..1590    +  polyA_signal   bGH poly(A) signal: bovine growth hormone polyadenylation signal
   1712..2521    +  CDS            KanR: aminoglycoside phosphotransferase; aph(3')-Ia; confers resistance to kanamycin in bacteria or G418 (Geneticin®) in eukaryotes
   2611..3199    +  rep_origin     ori: high-copy-number ColE1/pMB1/pBR322/pUC origin of replication
   3367..3410    -  terminator     rrnB T1 terminator: Escherichia coli rrnB; transcription terminator T1 from the E. coli rrnB gene
   3542..8       +  terminator     rrnB T2 terminator (across the origin): transcription terminator T2 from the E. coli rrnB gene
