[The description below was written by a language model from this plasmid's Addgene catalogue record and pLannotate feature annotations shown in this document.]
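Description:
pKG3779_pGEEC586_pShip-CMV(promoter)-EFS(UTR)-mRuby2-bGH is a compact (about 3.6 kb) synthetic-biology plasmid built on the pShip backbone by Golden Gate assembly. It carries a single mammalian-type expression unit for the red fluorescent protein mRuby2. In bacteria it is maintained through a high-copy ColE1/pUC-type origin and selected with kanamycin via an aph(3')-Ia KanR gene. Two E. coli rrnB terminators (T1 and T2) lie between the origin and the start of the expression cassette, where they probably insulate the insert from backbone read-through transcription. No viral packaging elements, recombinase sites or eukaryotic selection cassette are annotated, so the plasmid appears suited to direct transfection rather than viral delivery, although the record does not state the delivery route.

The payload is a hybrid regulatory design. The human cytomegalovirus immediate early enhancer and promoter drive transcription, but the native leader is replaced by the 5' UTR of the EFS (EF-1α short) promoter. The feature table shows this junction as two short fragments between the CMV promoter and the coding sequence, one matching a TRE3GV promoter and one matching the EF-1α core promoter. These are most likely automated-annotation hits on the swapped leader region, not independent functional promoters. The mRuby2 open reading frame, derived from Entacmaea quadricolor, follows and is terminated by the bovine growth hormone polyadenylation signal. By pairing one promoter with another promoter's UTR, the construct lets the transcriptional and translational contributions to transgene output be separated using red fluorescence as the readout. This fits the associated study on coupled transcriptional and translational regulation of transgenes.
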