Addgene plasmid #239748: pKG3779_pGEEC586_pShip-CMV(promoter)-EFS(UTR)-mRuby2-bGH
Purpose: Plasmid expressing mRuby2 from the CMV canonical promoter with the EFS 5' UTR
Depositing lab: Kate Galloway. Depositing organization: Massachusetts Institute of Technology. Publication: High-resolution profiling reveals coupled transcriptional and translational regulation of transgenes. Peterman EL, Ploessl DS, Love KS, Sanabria V, Daniels RF, Johnstone CP, Godavarti DR, Kabaria SR, Oakes CG, Pai AA, Galloway KE. Nucleic Acids Research, Volume 53, Issue 11, 24 June 2025, gkaf528 10.1093/nar/gkaf528 PubMed 39651241.
Backbone
  Vector backbone: pShip
  Vector type: Synthetic Biology
Growth in bacteria
  Bacterial resistance: Kanamycin, 50 μg/mL
  Growth temperature: 30°C
  Growth strain: NEB Stable
  Copy number: High Copy
Gene/Insert
  Gene/Insert name: mRuby2
  Species: Entacmaea quadricolor
  Cloning method: Golden Gate
Terms and licenses: Academic/Nonprofit Terms; Industry Terms: Not Available to Industry
Depositor comments: Please visit https://doi.org/10.1101/2024.11.26.625483 for bioRxiv preprint.
How to cite: pKG3779_pGEEC586_pShip-CMV(promoter)-EFS(UTR)-mRuby2-bGH was a gift from Kate Galloway (Addgene plasmid # 239748 ; http://n2t.net/addgene:239748 ; RRID:Addgene_239748)
